>Addgene plasmid #97044 | pINDUCER-21-LCOR-P2A-HOXA9-T2A-HOXA5 | addgene full sequence | sequence record 192694 | Addgene NGS Result
TCCCTATCAGTGATAGAGAAAAGTGAAAGTCGAGTTTACCACTCCCTATCAGTGATAGAGAAAAGTGAAA
GTCGAGTTTACCACTCCCTATCAGTGATAGAGAAAAGTGAAAGTCGAGTTTACCACTCCCTATCAGTGAT
AGAGAAAAGTGAAAGTCGAGCTCGGTACCCGGGTCGAGGTAGGCGTGTACGGTGGGAGGCCTATATAAGC
AGAGCTCGTTTAGTGAACCGTCAGATCGCCTGGAGACGCCATCCACGCTGTTTTGACCTCCATAGAAGAC
ACCGGGACCGATCCAGCCTCCGCGGCCCCGAACTAGTCCAGTGTGGTGGAATTCTGCAGATATCAACAAG
TTTGTACAAAAAAGCAGGCTCCGCGGCCGCCCCCTTCACCATGCAGCGAATGATCCAACAATTTGCTGCT
GAATATACCTCAAAAAATAGCTCTACTCAGGACCCCAGCCAGCCCAATAGCACAAAGAACCAAAGCCTGC
CGAAAGCATCTCCAGTCACCACCTCTCCCACGGCTGCAACTACTCAGAACCCTGTGCTCAGCAAACTTCT
CATGGCTGACCAAGACTCACCTCTGGACCTTACTGTCAGA
[60 nt withheld, positions 601-660]
CCATGTGCTGGCAGCACTTCCCTGAGCCACTCTCCAGGCTGCTCCAGTACTCAAGGGAACGGGCGACCTG
GGAGACCCAGCCAGTACCGCCCAGACGGACTTCGGAGTGGTGATGGGGTACCTCCAAGAAGCTTACAGGA
TGGAACCAGGGAAGGTTTTGGACACTCCACATCACTCAAAGTTCCACTGGCTCGATCCCTGCAGATTAGT
GAAGAACTACTGAGCAGAAACCAATTGTCCACAGCTGCCAGCCTTGGGCCATCTGGATTACAGAATCATG
GACAACACTTAATATTATCCAGGGAAGCCTCTTGGGCAAAACCACATTACGAGTTCAACCTCAGCCGTAT
GAAGTTCAGGGGAAATGGTGCACTCAGCAACATCAGTGACCTTCCTTTTCTTGCAGAAAACTCTGCCTTT
CCAAAAATGGCACTTCAAGCAAAACAAGATGGAAAAAAGGATGTGAGCCATTCATCTCCTGTAGATTTAA
AGATACCACAAGTTCGAGGAATGGATCTTTCTTGGGAGTCTCGCACTGGTGATCAGTACAGCTATAGCTC
TTTGGTAATGGGTTCACAAACGGAGAGCGCGCTTAGTAAAAAATTAAGGGCTATTCTTCCAAAACAAAGT
AGAAAAAGCATGTTAGATGCTGGACCCGATTCTTGGGGCTCAGATGCTGAGCAGTCTACCTCTGGACAGC
CATATCCCACATCGGATCAAGAAGGAGACCCTGGCTCCAAGCAGCCTCGGAAGAAAAGAGGGCGTTACAG
ACAGTACAACAGTGAGATACTGGAGGAAGCAATCTCAGTGGTTATGAGTGGAAAAATGAGTGTTTCCAAA
GCTCAGAGTATTTATGGGATTCCCCACAGTACACTGGAGTACAAAGTAAAGGAGAGGCTGGGCACTTTGA
AAAACCCTCCAAAGAAAAAGATGAAATTAATGAGTGGAGCCACGAAGCAAGCAGGAGATGTTGAAGAAAA
CCCCGGGCCTATGGCCACCACTGGGGCCCTGGGCAACTACTACGTGGACTCGTTCCTGCTGGGCGCCGAC
GCCGCGGATGAGCTGAGCGTTGGCCGCTATGCGCCGGGGACCCTGGGCCAGCCTCCCCGGCAGGCGGCGA
CGCTGGCCGAGCACCCCGACTTCAGCCCGTGCAGCTTCCAGTCCAAGGCGACGGTGTTTGGCGCCTCGTG
GAACCCAGTGCACGCGGCGGGCGCCAACGCTGTACCCGCTGCGGTGTACCACCACCATCACCACCACCCC
TACGTGCACCCCCAGGCGCCCGTGGCGGCGGCGGCGCCGGACGGCAGGTACATGCGCTCCTGGCTGGAGC
CCACGCCCGGTGCGCTCTCCTTCGCGGGCTTGCCCTCCAGCCGGCCTTATGGCATTAAACCTGAACCGCT
GTCGGCCAGAAGGGGTGACTGTCCCACGCTTGACACTCACACTTTGTCCCTGACTGACTATGCTTGTGGT
TCTCCTCCAGTTGATAGAGAAAAACAACCCAGCGAAGGCGCCTTCTCTGAAAACAATGCTGAGAATGAGA
GCGGCGGAGACAAGCCCCCCATCGATCCCAATAACCCAGCAGCCAACTGGCTTCATGCGCGCTCCACTCG
GAAAAAGCGGTGCCCCTATACAAAACACCAGACCCTGGAACTGGAGAAAGAGTTTCTGTTCAACATGTAC
CTCACCAGGGACCGCAGGTACGAGGTGGCTCGACTGCTCAACCTCACCGAGAGGCAGGTCAAGATCTGGT
TCCAGAACCGCAGGATGAAAATGAAGAAAATCAACAAAGACCGAGCAAAAGACGAGGAGGGCAGAGGAAG
TCTTCTAACATGCGGTGACGTGGAGGAGAATCCCGGCCCTATGAGCTCTTATTTTGTAAACTCATTTTGC
GGTCGCTATCCAAATGGCCCGGACTACCAGTTGCATAATTATGGAGATCATAGTTCCGTGAGCGAGCAAT
TCAGGGACTCGGCGAGCATGCACTCCGGCAGGTACGGCTACGGCTACAATGGCATGGATCTCAGCGTCGG
CCGCTCGGGCTCCGGCCACTTTGGCTCCGGAGAGCGCGCCCGCAGCTACGCTGCCAGCGCCAGCGCGGCG
CCCGCCGAGCCCAGGTACAGCCAGCCGGCCACGTCCACGCACTCTCCTCAGCCCGATCCGCTGCCCTGCT
CCGCCGTGGCCCCCTCGCCCGGCAGCGACAGCCACCACGGCGGGAAAAACTCCCTAAGCAACTCCAGCGG
CGCCTCGGCCGACGCCGGCAGCACCCACATCAGCAGCAGAGAGGGGGTTGGCACGGCGTCCGGAGCCGAG
GAGGACGCCCCTGCCAGCAGCGAGCAGGCGAGTGCGCAGAGCGAGCCGAGCCCGGCGCCGCCCGCCCAAC
CCCAGATCTACCCCTGGATGCGCAAGCTGCACATAAGTCATGACAACATAGGCGGCCCGGAAGGCAAAAG
GGCCCGGACGGCCTACACGCGCTACCAGACCCTGGAGCTGGAGAAGGAGTTCCACTTCAACCGTTACCTG
ACCCGCAGAAGGAGGATTGAAATAGCACATGCTCTTTGCCTCTCCGAGAGACAAATTAAAATCTGGTTCC
AAAACCGGAGAATGAAGTGGAAAAAAGATAATAAGCTGAAAAGCATGAGCATGGCCGCGGCAGGAGGGGC
CTTCCGTCCCAAGGGTGGGCGCGCCGACCCAGCTTTCTTGTACAAAGTGGTTGATATCCAGCACAGTGGC
GGCCGCTCGAGTCTAGAGGGCCCGCGGTTCGAATACCCATACGACGTCCCAGACTACGCTTAGTAATGAT
TAATTAAACTAGAAATTCTACCGGGTAGGGGAGGCGCTTTTCCCAAGGCAGTCTGGAGTAACCCACCCAA
GATCTGGCCTCCGCGCCGGGTTTTGGCGCCTCCCGCGGGCGCCCCCCTCCTCACGGCGAGCCGCGTAAGA
TCTGGCCTCCGCGCCGGGTTTTGGCGCCTCCCGCGGGCGCCCCCCTCCTCACGGCGAGCCTAGTCGTGAG
GCTCCGGTGCCCGTCAGTGGGCAGAGCGCACATCGCCCACAGTCCCCGAGAAGTTGGGGGGAGGGGTCGG
CAATTGAACCGGTGCCTAGAGAAGGTGGCGCGGGGTAAACTGGGAAAGTGATGTCGTGTACTGGCTCCGC
CTTTTTCCCGAGGGTGGGGGAGAACCGTATATAAGTGCAGTAGTCGCCGTGAACGTTCTTTTTCGCAACG
GGTTTGCCGCCAGAACACAGGTAAGTGCCGTGTGTGGTTCCCGCGGGCCTGGCCTCTTTACGGGTTATGG
CCCTTGCGTGCCTTGAATTACTTCCACCTGGCTGCAGTACGTGATTCTTGATCCCGAGCTTCGGGTTGGA
AGTGGGTGGGAGAGTTCGAGGCCTTGCGCTTAAGGAGCCCCTTCGCCTCGTGCTTGAGTTGAGGCCTGGC
CTGGGCGCTGGGGCCGCCGCGTGCGAATCTGGTGGCACCTTCGCGCCTGTCTCGCTGCTTTCGATAAGTC
TCTAGCCATTTAAAATTTTTGATGACCTGCTGCGACGCTTTTTTTCTGGCAAGATAGTCTTGTAAATGCG
GGCCAAGATCTGCACACTGGTATTTCGGTTTTTGGGGCCGCGGGCGGCGACGGGGCCCGTGCGTCCCAGC
GCACATGTTCGGCGAGGCGGGGCCTGCGAGCGCGGCCACCGAGAATCGGACGGGGGTAGTCTCAAGCTGG
CCGGCCTGCTCTGGTGCCTGGCCTCGCGCCGCCGTGTATCGCCCCGCCCTGGGCGGCAAGGCTGGCCCGG
TCGGCACCAGTTGCGTGAGCGGAAAGATGGCCGCTTCCCGGCCCTGCTGCAGGGAGCTCAAAATGGAGGA
CGCGGCGCTCGGGAGAGCGGGCGGGTGAGTCACCCACACAAAGGAAAAGGGCCTTTCCGTCCTCAGCCGT
CGCTTCATGTGACTCCACGGAGTACCGGGCGCCGTCCAGGCACCTCGATTAGTTCTCGAGCTTTTGGAGT
ACGTCGTCTTTAGGTTGGGGGGAGGGGTTTTATGCGATGGAGTTTCCCCACACTGAGTGGGTGGAGACTG
AAGTTAGGCCAGCTTGGCACTTGATGTAATTCTCCTTGGAATTTGCCCTTTTTGAGTTTGGATCTTGGTT
CATTCTCAAGCCTCAGACAGTGGTTCAAAGTTTTTTTCTTCCATTTCAGGTGTCGTGAAGCGGCCGCCAT
GCTAGTAAATTGTCCGCTAAATTCTGGCCGTTTTTGGCTTTTTTGTTAGACGGATCCATAACTTCGTATA
ATGTATGCTATACGAAGTTATGCCACCATGTCTAGACTGGACAAGAGCAAAGTCATAAACGGAGCTCTGG
AATTACTCAATGGTGTCGGTATCGAAGGCCTGACGACAAGGAAACTCGCTCAAAAGCTGGGAGTTGAGCA
GCCTACCCTGTACTGGCACGTGAAGAACAAGCGGGCCCTGCTCGATGCCCTGCCAATCGAGATGCTGGAC
AGGCATCATACCCACTTCTGCCCCCTGGAAGGCGAGTCATGGCAAGACTTTCTGCGGAACAACGCCAAGT
CATACCGCTGTGCTCTCCTCTCACATCGCGACGGGGCTAAAGTGCATCTCGGCACCCGCCCAACAGAGAA
ACAGTACGAAACCCTGGAAAATCAGCTCGCGTTCCTGTGTCAGCAAGGCTTCTCCCTGGAGAACGCACTG
TACGCTCTGTCCGCCGTGGGCCACTTTACACTGGGCTGCGTATTGGAGGAACAGGAGCATCAAGTAGCAA
AAGAGGAAAGAGAGACACCTACCACCGATTCTATGCCCCCACTTCTGAGACAAGCAATTGAGCTGTTCGA
CCGGCAGGGAGCCGAACCTGCCTTCCTTTTCGGCCTGGAACTAATCATATGTGGCCTGGAGAAACAGCTA
AAGTGCGAAAGCGGCGGGCCGACCGACGCCCTTGACGATTTTGACTTAGACATGCTCCCAGCCGATGCCC
TTGACGACTTTGACCTTGATATGCTGCCTGCTGACGCTCTTGACGATTTTGACCTTGACATGCTCCCCGG
GTAACTAAGTAAGGATCCGCGGCCGCACTAGAGGAATTCCGCCCCTCTCCCCCCCCCCCCCCCCTAACGT
TACTGGCCGAAGCCGCTTGGAATAAGGCCGGTGTGCGTTTGTCTATATGTTATTTTCCACCATATTGCCG
TCTTTTGGCAATGTGAGGGCCCGGAAACCTGGCCCTGTCTTCTTGACGAGCATTCCTAGGGGTCTTTCCC
CTCTCGCCAAAGGAATGCAAGGTCTGTTGAATGTCGTGAAGGAAGCAGTTCCTCTGGAAGCTTCTTGAAG
ACAAACAACGTCTGTAGCGACCCTTTGCAGGCAGCGGAACCCCCCACCTGGCGACAGGTGCCTCTGCGGC
CAAAAGCCACGTGTATAAGATACACCTGCAAAGGCGGCACAACCCCAGTGCCACGTTGTGAGTTGGATAG
TTGTGGAAAGAGTCAAATGGCTCTCCTCAAGCGTATTCAACAAGGGGCTGAAGGATGCCCAGAAGGTACC
CCATTGTATGGGATCTGATCTGGGGCCTCGGTGCACATGCTTTACATGTGTTTAGTCGAGGTTAAAAAAA
CGTCTAGGCCCCCCGAACCACGGGGACGTGGTTTTCCTTTGAAAAACACGATGATAAGCTTACCGGTCCA
CCATGGTGAGCAAGGGCGAGGAGCTGTTCACCGGGGTGGTGCCCATCCTGGTCGAGCTGGACGGCGACGT
AAACGGCCACAAGTTCAGCGTGTCCGGCGAGGGCGAGGGCGATGCCACCTACGGCAAGCTGACCCTGAAG
TTCATCTGCACCACCGGCAAGCTGCCCGTGCCCTGGCCCACCCTCGTGACCACCCTGACCTACGGCGTGC
AGTGCTTCAGCCGCTACCCCGACCACATGAAGCAGCACGACTTCTTCAAGTCCGCCATGCCCGAAGGCTA
CGTCCAGGAGCGCACCATCTTCTTCAAGGACGACGGCAACTACAAGACCCGCGCCGAGGTGAAGTTCGAG
GGCGACACCCTGGTGAACCGCATCGAGCTGAAGGGCATCGACTTCAAGGAGGACGGCAACATCCTGGGGC
ACAAGCTGGAGTACAACTACAACAGCCACAACGTCTATATCATGGCCGACAAGCAGAAGAACGGCATCAA
GGTGAACTTCAAGATCCGCCACAACATCGAGGACGGCAGCGTGCAGCTCGCCGACCACTACCAGCAGAAC
ACCCCCATCGGCGACGGCCCCGTGCTGCTGCCCGACAACCACTACCTGAGCACCCAGTCCGCCCTGAGCA
AAGACCCCAACGAGAAGCGCGATCACATGGTCCTGCTGGAGTTCGTGACCGCCGCCGGGATCACTCTCGG
CATGGACGAGCTGTACAAGTAAGCATGCCCGACGGCGAGGATCTCGTCGTGACCCATGGCGATGCCTGCT
TGCCGAATATCATGGTGGAAAATGGCCGCTTTTCTGGATTCATCGACTGTGGCCGGCTGGGTGTGGCGGA
CCGCTATCAGGACATAGCGTTGGCTACCCGTGATATTGCTGAAGAGCTTGGCGGCGAATGGGCTGACCGC
TTCCTCGTGCTTTACGGTATCGCCGCTCCCGATTCGCAGCGCATCGCCTTCTATCGCCTTCTTGACGAGT
TCTTCTGATGTACAAGTAAAGCGGCCGCGACTCTAGATCATAATCAGCCATACCACATTTGTAGAGGTTT
TACTTGCTTTAAAAAACCTCCCACACCTCCCCCTGAACCTGAAACATAAAATGAATGCAATTGTTGTTGT
TTAGTCCCTCCCAATTCGATATCAAGCTTATCGCGATAGATCCTAATCAACCTCTGGATTACAAAATTTG
TGAAAGATTGACTGGTATTCTTAACTATGTTGCTCCTTTTACGCTATGTGGATACGCTGCTTTAATGCCT
TTGTATCATGCTATTGCTTCCCGTATGGCTTTCATTTTCTCCTCCTTGTATAAATCCTGGTTGCTGTCTC
TTTATGAGGAGTTGTGGCCCGTTGTCAGGCAACGTGGCGTGGTGTGCACTGTGTTTGCTGACGCAACCCC
CACTGGTTGGGGCATTGCCACCACCTGTCAGCTCCTTTCCGGGACTTTCGCTTTCCCCCTCCCTATTGCC
ACGGCGGAACTCATCGCCGCCTGCCTTGCCCGCTGCTGGACAGGGGCTCGGCTGTTGGGCACTGACAATT
CCGTGGTGTTGTCGGGGAAATCATCGTCCTTTCCTTGGCTGCTCGCCTGTGTTGCCACCTGGATTCTGCG
CGGGACGTCCTTCTGCTACGTCCCTTCGGCCCTCAATCCAGCGGACCTTCCTTCCCGCGGCCTGCTGCCG
GCTCTGCGGCCTCTTCCGCGTCTTCGCCTTCGCCCTCAGACGAGTCGGATCTCCCTTTGGGCCGCCTCCC
CGCCTGAGATCCTTTAAGACCAATGACTTACAAGGCAGCTGTAGATCTTAGCCACTTTTTAAAAGAAAAG
GGGGGACTGGAAGGGCTAATTCACTCCCAACGAAGACAAGATCTGCTTTTTGCTTGTACTGGGTCTCTCT
GGTTAGACCAGATCTGAGCCTGGGAGCTCTCTGGCTAACTAGGGAACCCACTGCTTAAGCCTCAATAAAG
CTTGCCTTGAGTGCTTCAAGTAGTGTGTGCCCGTCTGTTGTGTGACTCTGGTAACTAGAGATCCCTCAGA
CCCTTTTAGTCAGTGTGGAAAATCTCTAGCAGTAGTAGTTCATGTCATCTTATTATTCAGTATTTATAAC
TTGCAAAGAAATGAATATCAGAGAGTGAGAGGCCCGGGTTAATTAAGGAAAGGGCTAGATCATTCTTGAA
GACGAAAGGGCCTCGTGATACGCCTATTTTTATAGGTTAATGTCATGATAATAATGGTTTCTTAGACGTC
AGGTGGCACTTTTCGGGGAAATGTGCGCGGAACCCCTATTTGTTTATTTTTCTAAATACATTCAAATATG
TATCCGCTCATGAGACAATAACCCTGATAAATGCTTCAATAATATTGAAAAAGGAAGAGTATGAGTATTC
AACATTTCCGTGTCGCCCTTATTCCCTTTTTTGCGGCATTTTGCCTTCCTGTTTTTGCTCACCCAGAAAC
GCTGGTGAAAGTAAAAGATGCTGAAGATCAGTTGGGTGCACGAGTGGGTTACATCGAACTGGATCTCAAC
AGCGGTAAGATCCTTGAGAGTTTTCGCCCCGAAGAACGTTTTCCAATGATGAGCACTTTTAAAGTTCTGC
TATGTGGCGCGGTATTATCCCGTGTTGACGCCGGGCAAGAGCAACTCGGTCGCCGCATACACTATTCTCA
GAATGACTTGGTTGAGTACTCACCAGTCACAGAAAAGCATCTTACGGATGGCATGACAGTAAGAGAATTA
TGCAGTGCTGCCATAACCATGAGTGATAACACTGCGGCCAACTTACTTCTGACAACGATCGGAGGACCGA
AGGAGCTAACCGCTTTTTTGCACAACATGGGGGATCATGTAACTCGCCTTGATCGTTGGGAACCGGAGCT
GAATGAAGCCATACCAAACGACGAGCGTGACACCACGATGCCTGTAGCAATGGCAACAACGTTGCGCAAA
CTATTAACTGGCGAACTACTTACTCTAGCTTCCCGGCAACAATTAATAGACTGGATGGAGGCGGATAAAG
TTGCAGGACCACTTCTGCGCTCGGCCCTTCCGGCTGGCTGGTTTATTGCTGATAAATCTGGAGCCGGTGA
GCGTGGGTCTCGCGGTATCATTGCAGCACTGGGGCCAGATGGTAAGCCCTCCCGTATCGTAGTTATCTAC
ACGACGGGGAGTCAGGCAACTATGGATGAACGAAATAGACAGATCGCTGAGATAGGTGCCTCACTGATTA
AGCATTGGTAACTGTCAGACCAAGTTTACTCATATATACTTTAGATTGATTTAAAACTTCATTTTTAATT
TAAAAGGATCTAGGTGAAGATCCTTTTTGATAATCTCATGACCAAAATCCCTTAACGTGAGTTTTCGTTC
CACTGAGCGTCAGACCCCGTAGAAAAGATCAAAGGATCTTCTTGAGATCCTTTTTTTCTGCGCGTAATCT
GCTGCTTGCAAACAAAAAAACCACCGCTACCAGCGGTGGTTTGTTTGCCGGATCAAGAGCTACCAACTCT
TTTTCCGAAGGTAACTGGCTTCAGCAGAGCGCAGATACCAAATACTGTTCTTCTAGTGTAGCCGTAGTTA
GGCCACCACTTCAAGAACTCTGTAGCACCGCCTACATACCTCGCTCTGCTAATCCTGTTACCAGTGGCTG
CTGCCAGTGGCGATAAGTCGTGTCTTACCGGGTTGGACTCAAGACGATAGTTACCGGATAAGGCGCAGCG
GTCGGGCTGAACGGGGGGTTCGTGCACACAGCCCAGCTTGGAGCGAACGACCTACACCGAACTGAGATAC
CTACAGCGTGAGCTATGAGAAAGCGCCACGCTTCCCGAAGGGAGAAAGGCGGACAGGTATCCGGTAAGCG
GCAGGGTCGGAACAGGAGAGCGCACGAGGGAGCTTCCAGGGGGAAACGCCTGGTATCTTTATAGTCCTGT
CGGGTTTCGCCACCTCTGACTTGAGCGTCGATTTTTGTGATGCTCGTCAGGGGGGCGGAGCCTATGGAAA
AACGCCAGCAACGCGGCCTTTTTACGGTTCCTGGCCTTTTGCTGGCCTTTTGCTCACATGTTCTTTCCTG
CGTTATCCCCTGATTCTGTGGATAACCGTATTACCGCCTTTGAGTGAGCTGATACCGCTCGCCGCAGCCG
AACGACCGAGCGCAGCGAGTCAGTGAGCGAGGAAGCGGAAGAGCGCCCAATACGCAAACCGCCTCTCCCC
GCGCGTTGGCCGATTCATTAATGCAGCAAGCTCATGGCTGACTAATTTTTTTTATTTATGCAGAGGCCGA
GGCCGCCTCGGCCTCTGAGCTATTCCAGAAGTAGTGAGGAGGCTTTTTTGGAGGCCTAGGCTTTTGCAAA
AAGCTCCCCGTGGCACGACAGGTTTCCCGACTGGAAAGCGGGCAGTGAGCGCAACGCAATTAATGTGAGT
TAGCTCACTCATTAGGCACCCCAGGCTTTACACTTTATGCTTCCGGCTCGTATGTTGTGTGGAATTGTGA
GCGGATAACAATTTCACACAGGAAACAGCTATGACATGATTACGAATTTCACAAATAAAGCATTTTTTTC
ACTGCATTCTAGTTGTGGTTTGTCCAAACTCATCAATGTATCTTATCATGTCTGGATCAACTGGATAACT
CAAGCTAACCAAAATCATCCCAAACTTCCCACCCCATACCCTATTACCACTGCCAATTACCTGTGGTTTC
ATTTACTCTAAACCTGTGATTCCTCTGAATTATTTTCATTTTAAAGAAATTGTATTTGTTAAATATGTAC
TACAAACTTAGTAGTTGGAAGGGCTAATTCACTCCCAAAGAAGACAAGATATCCTTGATCTGTGGATCTA
CCACACACAAGGCTACTTCCCTGATTAGCAGAACTACACACCAGGGCCAGGGGTCAGATATCCACTGACC
TTTGGATGGTGCTACAAGCTAGTACCAGTTGAGCCAGATAAGGTAGAAGAGGCCAATAAAGGAGAGAACA
CCAGCTTGTTACACCCTGTGAGCCTGCATGGGATGGATGACCCGGAGAGAGAAGTGTTAGAGTGGAGGTT
TGACAGCCGCCTAGCATTTCATCACGTGGCCCGAGAGCTGCATCCGGAGTACTTCAAGAACTGCTGATAT
CGAGCTTGCTACAAGGGACTTTCCGCTGGGGACTTTCCAGGGAGGCGTGGCCTGGGCGGGACTGGGGAGT
GGCGAGCCCTCAGATCCTGCATATAAGCAGCTGCTTTTTGCCTGTACTGGGTCTCTCTGGTTAGACCAGA
TCTGAGCCTGGGAGCTCTCTGGCTAACTAGGGAACCCACTGCTTAAGCCTCAATAAAGCTTGCCTTGAGT
GCTTCAAGTAGTGTGTGCCCGTCTGTTGTGTGACTCTGGTAACTAGAGATCCCTCAGACCCTTTTAGTCA
GTGTGGAAAATCTCTAGCAGTGGCGCCCGAACAGGGACTTGAAAGCGAAAGGGAAACCAGAGGAGCTCTC
TCGACGCAGGACTCGGCTTGCTGAAGCGCGCACGGCAAGAGGCGAGGGGCGGCGACTGGTGAGTACGCCA
AAAATTTTGACTAGCGGAGGCTAGAAGGAGAGAGATGGGTGCGAGAGCGTCAGTATTAAGCGGGGGAGAA
TTAGATCGCGATGGGAAAAAATTCGGTTAAGGCCAGGGGGAAAGAAAAAATATAAATTAAAACATATAGT
ATGGGCAAGCAGGGAGCTAGAACGATTCGCAGTTAATCCTGGCCTGTTAGAAACATCAGAAGGCTGTAGA
CAAATACTGGGACAGCTACAACCATCCCTTCAGACAGGATCAGAAGAACTTAGATCATTATATAATACAG
TAGCAACCCTCTATTGTGTGCATCAAAGGATAGAGATAAAAGACACCAAGGAAGCTTTAGACAAGATAGA
GGAAGAGCAAAACAAAAGTAAGACCACCGCACAGCAAGCGGCCGGCCGCTGATCTTCAGACCTGGAGGAG
GAGATATGAGGGACAATTGGAGAAGTGAATTATATAAATATAAAGTAGTAAAAATTGAACCATTAGGAGT
AGCACCCACCAAGGCAAAGAGAAGAGTGGTGCAGAGAGAAAAAAGAGCAGTGGGAATAGGAGCTTTGTTC
CTTGGGTTCTTGGGAGCAGCAGGAAGCACTATGGGCGCAGCGTCAATGACGCTGACGGTACAGGCCAGAC
AATTATTGTCTGGTATAGTGCAGCAGCAGAACAATTTGCTGAGGGCTATTGAGGCGCAACAGCATCTGTT
GCAACTCACAGTCTGGGGCATCAAGCAGCTCCAGGCAAGAATCCTGGCTGTGGAAAGATACCTAAAGGAT
CAACAGCTCCTGGGGATTTGGGGTTGCTCTGGAAAACTCATTTGCACCACTGCTGTGCCTTGGAATGCTA
GTTGGAGTAATAAATCTCTGGAACAGATTTGGAATCACACGACCTGGATGGAGTGGGACAGAGAAATTAA
CAATTACACAAGCTTAATACACTCCTTAATTGAAGAATCGCAAAACCAGCAAGAAAAGAATGAACAAGAA
TTATTGGAATTAGATAAATGGGCAAGTTTGTGGAATTGGTTTAACATAACAAATTGGCTGTGGTATATAA
AATTATTCATAATGATAGTAGGAGGCTTGGTAGGTTTAAGAATAGTTTTTGCTGTACTTTCTATAGTGAA
TAGAGTTAGGCAGGGATATTCACCATTATCGTTTCAGACCCACCTCCCAACCCCGAGGGGACCCGACAGG
CCCGAAGGAATAGAAGAAGAAGGTGGAGAGAGAGACAGAGACAGATCCATTCGATTAGTGAACGGATCTC
GACGGTATCGCCGAATTCACAAATGGCAGTATTCATCCACAATTTTAAAAGAAAAGGGGGGATTGGGGGG
TACAGTGCAGGGGAAAGAATAGTAGACATAATAGCAACAGACATACAAACTAAAGAATTACAAAAACAAA
TTACAAAAATTCAAAATTTTCGGGTTTATTACAGGGACAGCAGAGATCCAGTTTGGACTAGGATCCTTTA
CCAC
Features (pLannotate 1.2.2; 40 found; start..end, strand, type, name):
    178..216     +  promoter       minimal CMV promoter: human cytomegalovirus (CMV) immediate early promoter
    346..370     +  protein_bind   attB1: mutant version of attB; recombination site for the Gateway® BP reaction BP Clonase™
    391..1602    +  CDS            LCOR (fragment) (sequence partly withheld): LCOR_HUMAN - Also known as C10orf12 From Homo sapiens (Human).
   1651..2466    +  CDS            HOXA9: HXA9_HUMAN - Also known as HOX1G. Experimental evidence at protein level: Swiss-Prot protein existence level 1. Sequence-specific transcription factor which is part of a developmental regulatory system that provides cells with specific positional identities on the anterior-posterior axis. Required for induction of E-selectin and VCAM-1, on the endothelial cells surface at sites of inflammation. From Homo sapiens (Human).
   2521..3330    +  CDS            HOXA5: HXA5_HUMAN - Also known as HOX1C. Experimental evidence at protein level: Swiss-Prot protein existence level 1. Sequence-specific transcription factor which is part of a developmental regulatory system that provides cells with specific positional identities on the anterior-posterior axis. Also binds to its own promoter. Binds specifically to the motif 5'-CYYNATTA[TG]Y-3'. From Homo sapiens (Human).
   3347..3371    -  protein_bind   attB2: mutant version of attB; recombination site for the Gateway® BP reaction BP Clonase™
   3483..3518    +  promoter       PGK promoter (fragment): mouse phosphoglycerate kinase 1 promoter
   3536..3591    +  promoter       UbC promoter (fragment): human ubiquitin C promoter
   3604..3659    +  promoter       UbC promoter (fragment): human ubiquitin C promoter
   3670..4848    +  promoter       EF-1α promoter: strong constitutive promoter for human elongation factor EF-1α
   4862..4911    +  promoter       UbC promoter (fragment): human ubiquitin C promoter
   4918..4951    -  protein_bind   loxP: Cre-mediated recombination occurs in the 8-bp core sequence (GCATACAT). Cre recombinase
   4958..5655    +  CDS            rtTA3 (fragment): reverse tetracycline transactivator 3 activates expression from Tet-responsive promoters in the presence of doxycycline
   5585..5695    +  CDS            VP48: 3 tandem repeats of the minimal activation domain of herpes simplex virus VP16 (Cheng et al., 2013)
   5855..6317    +  misc_feature   IRES: internal ribosome entry site (IRES) of the encephalomyocarditis virus (EMCV)
   6333..7052    +  CDS            EGFP: the original enhanced GFP (Yang et al., 1996) mammalian codon-optimized
   7052..7318    +  CDS            NeoR/KanR (fragment): aminoglycoside phosphotransferase confers resistance to neomycin, kanamycin, and G418 (Geneticin®)
   7346..7429    +  CDS            large T antigen (fragment): large T antigen from SV40 (simian virus 40)
   7463..7483    +  misc_feature   MCS (fragment): pBluescript multiple cloning site
   7495..8083    +  misc_feature   WPRE: woodchuck hepatitis virus posttranscriptional regulatory element
   8091..8156    +  CDS            nef (fragment): NEF_HV1Z2 - Experimental evidence at protein level: Swiss-Prot protein existence level 1. Extracellular Nef protein targets CD4(+) T-lymphocytes for apoptosis by interacting with CXCR4 surface receptors. From Human immunodeficiency virus type 1 group M subtype D (isolate Z2/CDC-Z34) (HIV-1).
   8158..8391    +  LTR            3' LTR (ΔU3): self-inactivating 3' long terminal repeat (LTR) from HIV-1
   8596..8700    +  promoter       AmpR promoter: bla
   8701..9561    +  CDS            AmpR: β-lactamase; bla; confers resistance to ampicillin, carbenicillin, and related antibiotics
   9732..10320   +  rep_origin     ori: high-copy-number ColE1/pMB1/pBR322/pUC origin of replication
  10503..10557   +  CDS            lacI (fragment): lac repressor; lacI; The lac repressor binds to the lac operator to inhibit transcription in E. coli. This inhibition can be relieved by adding lactose or isopropyl-β-D-thiogalactopyranoside (IPTG).
  10563..10656   +  rep_origin     SV40 ori (fragment): SV40 origin of replication
  10681..10718   +  CDS            lacI (fragment): lac repressor; lacI; The lac repressor binds to the lac operator to inhibit transcription in E. coli. This inhibition can be relieved by adding lactose or isopropyl-β-D-thiogalactopyranoside (IPTG).
  10731..10752   +  protein_bind   CAP binding site: CAP binding activates transcription in the presence of cAMP. E. coli catabolite activator protein
  10767..10797   +  promoter       lac promoter: promoter for the E. coli lac operon
  10801..10823   +  protein_bind   lac operator (fragment): The lac repressor binds to the lac operator to inhibit transcription in E. coli. This inhibition can be relieved by adding lactose or isopropyl-β-D-thiogalactopyranoside (IPTG). lac repressor encoded by lacI
  10855..10938   +  polyA_signal   SV40 poly(A) signal (fragment): SV40 polyadenylation signal
  11105..11434   +  CDS            nef (fragment): NEF_HV1BR - Experimental evidence at protein level: Swiss-Prot protein existence level 1. Extracellular Nef protein targets CD4(+) T-lymphocytes for apoptosis by interacting with CXCR4 surface receptors (PubMed:14990729). From Human immunodeficiency virus type 1 group M subtype B (isolate BRU/LAI) (HIV-1).
  11482..11739   +  LTR            5' LTR (truncated): truncated 5' long terminal repeat (LTR) from HIV-1
  11786..11911   +  misc_feature   HIV-1 Ψ: packaging signal of human immunodeficiency virus type 1
  11895..12233   +  CDS            HIV-1 gag (fragment): gag protein from human immunodeficiency virus 1; gag
  12408..12641   +  misc_feature   RRE: The Rev response element (RRE) of HIV-1 allows for Rev-dependent mRNA export from the nucleus to the cytoplasm.
  13018..13118   +  CDS            Rev (fragment): human immunodeficiency virus 1 (HIV-1) Rev protein; rev; enhances nuclear export of unspliced and incompletely spliced viral mRNAs
  13163..13280   +  misc_feature   cPPT/CTS: central polypurine tract and central termination sequence of HIV-1
  13327..160     +  protein_bind   tetracycline response element (fragment) (across the origin): contains seven copies of the tetracycline operator tetO tetracycline repressor TetR
