[The description below was written by a language model from this plasmid's Addgene catalogue record and pLannotate feature annotations shown in this document.]
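Description:
pINDUCER-21-LCOR-P2A-HOXA9-T2A-HOXA5 is a doxycycline-inducible, HIV-1-based lentiviral expression plasmid built on the pINDUCER-21 backbone by Gateway cloning, and intended for delivering a polycistronic human transcription factor cassette into mammalian cells. It is maintained in E. coli through a ColE1/pUC-type origin and ampicillin resistance (AmpR); the catalogue lists it as low copy and grown in a recombination-tolerant strain, as is common for lentiviral vectors. The viral framework comprises a truncated 5' LTR, Ψ packaging signal, RRE, cPPT/CTS, WPRE and a self-inactivating ΔU3 3' LTR, so packaging functions must be supplied in trans.

The payload sits between attB1 and attB2 sites downstream of a tetracycline response element fused to a minimal CMV promoter. It is annotated as an LCOR coding sequence (called as a fragment), followed by HOXA9 and HOXA5, joined according to the name by P2A and T2A peptides so that one transcript should yield three proteins. A second, constitutive cassette expresses rtTA3, followed by an EMCV IRES and EGFP. It therefore supplies the doxycycline-dependent transactivator and a fluorescent marker for identifying transduced cells. The annotation tool labels its promoter region as EF-1α, flanked by UbC fragments, so the promoter's identity is ambiguous.

Two caveats apply. The catalogue's full gene-name field mentions RUNX1 and ERG, which conflicts with the plasmid name and the annotated features. The depositor also states that the minimal P2A sequence used here does not cleave effectively, and that a corrected version has been deposited separately. The construct comes from work on generating haematopoietic stem and progenitor cells from human pluripotent stem cells.
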