Addgene plasmid #97044: pINDUCER-21-LCOR-P2A-HOXA9-T2A-HOXA5
Purpose: Expresses LCOR, P2A, HOXA9, T2A and HOXA5 in mammalian cells. *Please see notes below on P2A cleaving efficiency.
Depositing lab: George Daley. Depositing organization: Boston Children's Hospital. Publication: Haematopoietic stem and progenitor cells from human pluripotent stem cells. Sugimura R, Jha DK, Han A, Soria-Valles C, da Rocha EL, Lu YF, Goettel JA, Serrao E, Rowe RG, Malleshaiah M, Wong I, Sousa P, Zhu TN, Ditadi A, Keller G, Engelman AN, Snapper SB, Doulatov S, Daley GQ. Nature. 2017 May 17. doi: 10.1038/nature22370. PubMed 28514439.
Backbone
  Vector backbone: pINDUCER-21
  Backbone manufacturer: Stephen Elledge, Thomas Westbrook
  Backbone size w/o insert (bp): 12152
  Total vector size (bp): 13411
  Vector type: Mammalian Expression, Lentiviral
  Selectable markers: GFP
Growth in bacteria
  Bacterial resistance: Ampicillin, 100 μg/mL
  Growth temperature: 37°C
  Growth strain: NEB Stable
  Copy number: Low Copy
Gene/Insert
  Gene/Insert name: Ligand Dependent Nuclear Receptor Corepressor, Runt-related transcription factor 1, ETS-related gene (alt name: LCOR, HOXA9, HOXA5 seperated by a 2A peptide)
  Species: H. sapiens (human)
  Promoter: Tet on
  Cloning method: Gateway Cloning
  Sequencing primers: 5′ AGCTCGTTTAGTGAACCGTCAGATC; 3′ TCTGGGACGTCGTATGGGTA
Terms and licenses: Academic/Nonprofit Terms; Industry Terms: Not Available to Industry
Depositor comments: Please note: due to an unforeseen error in the original publication describing the minimal P2A self-cleaving peptide [https://www.pnas.org/content/106/13/5449] the expressed transgenes are not effectively cleaved. A new version of this plasmid has been redesigned with the corrected self-cleaving sequence. The new version is available through Addgene as Plasmid 154088: pINDUCER-21-LCOR-P2A-HOXA9-T2A-HOXA5-IMPROVED.
How to cite: pINDUCER-21-LCOR-P2A-HOXA9-T2A-HOXA5 was a gift from George Daley (Addgene plasmid # 97044 ; http://n2t.net/addgene:97044 ; RRID:Addgene_97044)
